Addgene plasmid #208625: pET28-RPL3-72~197-mEGFP(A206K)-TwStrep
Purpose: for E. coli expression of truncated human RPL3 (ENST00000216146), aa72~197, fused with mEGFP(A206K) and Twin Strep tag
Depositing lab: Quanfu Ma. Depositing organization: Maternal and Child Health Hospital of Hubei Province.
Backbone
  Vector backbone: pET28-mEGFP(A206K)-TwStrep
  Modifications to backbone: refer to (Addgene#208622)
  Vector type: Bacterial Expression
Growth in bacteria
  Bacterial resistance: Kanamycin, 50 μg/mL
  Growth temperature: 37°C
  Growth strain: DH5alpha
  Growth instructions: we use BL21 (DE3) for expression
  Copy number: Low Copy
Gene/Insert
  Gene/Insert name: human RPL3 (ENST00000216146) aa 72~197 (alt names: uL3; RPL3; ribosomal large unit protein L3)
  Species: H. sapiens (human)
  Mutation: only aa 72~197, other residues not included
  GenBank ID: ENST00000216146
  Entrez Gene: RPL3 (a.k.a. ASC-1, L3, TARBP-B, uL3)
  Promoter: T7
  Tag / fusion protein: Twin Strep (C terminal on backbone); 6xHis (N terminal on backbone); mEGFP(A206K) (C terminal on insert)
  Cloning method: Gibson Cloning
  Sequencing primers: 5′ pETupstream, T7p; 3′ T7ter
Terms and licenses: Academic/Nonprofit Terms; Industry Terms: Not Available to Industry
How to cite: pET28-RPL3-72~197-mEGFP(A206K)-TwStrep was a gift from Quanfu Ma (Addgene plasmid # 208625 ; http://n2t.net/addgene:208625 ; RRID:Addgene_208625)
