[The description below was written by a language model from this plasmid's Addgene catalogue record and pLannotate feature annotations shown in this document.]
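Description:
pET28-RPL3-72~197-mEGFP(A206K)-TwStrep is a bacterial expression plasmid of about 6.6 kb, built on a pET28 derivative that already carries mEGFP(A206K) and a Twin-Strep tag. It is maintained in E. coli under kanamycin selection (aph(3')-Ia, KanR). Replication depends on a ColE1/pBR322-type origin accompanied by the rop gene and the bom region, consistent with the low copy number listed in the record. An f1 phage origin is also present. The short tetracycline-resistance pieces and the AmpR promoter fragment picked up by the annotation appear to be leftover backbone sequence rather than working markers.

The expression cassette is the standard pET arrangement: a T7 promoter followed by a lac operator and the T7 gene 10 ribosome binding site, closed by a T7 terminator, with lacI carried on the plasmid. Transcription therefore needs T7 RNA polymerase, as supplied by a DE3 lysogen such as the BL21(DE3) host the depositor uses, and can be induced with IPTG. The open reading frame starts with the backbone's N-terminal 6xHis tag and a thrombin cleavage site. These are followed by residues 72–197 of human ribosomal protein L3 (RPL3/uL3), inserted by Gibson assembly, with no other RPL3 residues included. A short linker matching part of the T7 tag joins the fragment to mEGFP, in which the A206K substitution suppresses GFP dimerisation, and then to a C-terminal Twin-Strep tag. A further His-tag fragment is annotated downstream of the Twin-Strep tag, but the table does not show whether it is translated.

The plasmid is intended for producing this fluorescent RPL3 fragment in E. coli, and the His and Twin-Strep tags allow affinity purification. The record does not state any downstream application.
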