Features (pLannotate 1.2.2; 25 found; start..end, strand, type, name):
     12..440     +  rep_origin     f1 ori (sequence partly withheld): f1 bacteriophage origin of replication; arrow indicates direction of (+) strand synthesis
    493..550     +  promoter       AmpR promoter (fragment): bla
    559..1374    -  CDS            KanR: aminoglycoside phosphotransferase; aph(3')-Ia; confers resistance to kanamycin in bacteria or G418 (Geneticin®) in eukaryotes
   1496..2084    +  rep_origin     ori: high-copy-number ColE1/pMB1/pBR322/pUC origin of replication
   2270..2409    -  misc_feature   bom: basis of mobility region from pBR322
   2511..2702    -  CDS            rop: Rop protein, which maintains plasmids at low copy number; rop
   2719..3099    +  CDS            YPB1_ECOLX: Protein predicted: Swiss-Prot protein existence level 4. From Escherichia coli.
   3171..3462    -  CDS            TcR (fragment): tetracycline efflux protein; tet; confers resistance to tetracycline
   3477..3498    -  protein_bind   CAP binding site: CAP binding activates transcription in the presence of cAMP. E. coli catabolite activator protein
   3511..4593    -  CDS            lacI: lac repressor; lacI; The lac repressor binds to the lac operator to inhibit transcription in E. coli. This inhibition can be relieved by adding lactose or isopropyl-β-D-thiogalactopyranoside (IPTG).
   4594..4671    -  promoter       lacI promoter: lacI
   4679..4958    -  CDS            TcR (fragment): tetracycline efflux protein; tet; confers resistance to tetracycline
   4980..4998    +  promoter       T7 promoter: promoter for bacteriophage T7 RNA polymerase
   4999..5023    +  protein_bind   lac operator: The lac repressor binds to the lac operator to inhibit transcription in E. coli. This inhibition can be relieved by adding lactose or isopropyl-β-D-thiogalactopyranoside (IPTG). lac repressor encoded by lacI
   5038..5060    +  RBS            RBS: efficient ribosome binding site from bacteriophage T7 gene 10 (Olins and Rangwala, 1989)
   5079..5095    +  CDS            capTEV™ (fragment): composite tag for in vivo biotinylation, TEV protease cleavage, and 6xHis tagging
   5106..5123    +  CDS            thrombin site: thrombin recognition and cleavage site
   5130..5510    +  CDS            RPL3 (fragment) (sequence partly withheld): RL3_HUMAN - Experimental evidence at protein level: Swiss-Prot protein existence level 1. The L3 protein is a component of the large subunit of cytoplasmic ribosomes. From Homo sapiens (Human).
   5507..5537    +  CDS            T7 tag (gene 10 leader) (fragment): leader peptide from bacteriophage T7 gene 10 promotes efficient translation in E. coli
   5547..6263    +  CDS            mEGFP: mEGFP is a basic (constitutively fluorescent) green fluorescent protein published in 2002, derived from Aequorea victoria. It has moderate acid sensitivity.
   6264..6308    +  misc_feature   MCS (fragment): multiple cloning site
   6324..6392    +  CDS            Twin-Strep-tag (fragment): two Strep-Tag®II moieties connected by a linker for enhanced binding to Strep-Tactin®, an engineered form of streptavidin (Schmidt et al., 2013)
   6426..6443    +  CDS            9xHis (fragment): 9xHis affinity tag
   6453..6502    +  CDS            SET1 (fragment): solubility-enhancement tag derived from T7 phage gene 10B
   6510..6557    +  terminator     T7 terminator: transcription terminator for bacteriophage T7 RNA polymerase
>Addgene plasmid #208625 | pET28-RPL3-72~197-mEGFP(A206K)-TwStrep | addgene full sequence | sequence record 433638 | Addgene NGS Result
TGGCGAATGGG
[124 nt withheld, positions 12-135]
C
[91 nt withheld, positions 137-227]
A
[49 nt withheld, positions 229-277]
CCTTTGACGTTGGAGTCCACGTTCTTT
[37 nt withheld, positions 305-341]
ACCCTATCTCGGTCTATTCTTTTGATTTATAAGGGATTTTGCCGATTTCGGCCTATTGGTTAAAAAATGA
GCTGATTTAACAAAAATTTAACGCGAATTTTAACAAAATATTAACGCTTACAATTTAGGTGGCACTTTTC
GGGGAAATGTGCGCGGAACCCCTATTTGTTTATTTTTCTAAATACATTCAAATATGTATCCGCTCATGAA
TTAATTCTTAGAAAAACTCATCGAGCATCAAATGAAACTGCAATTTATTCATATCAGGATTATCAATACC
ATATTTTTGAAAAAGCCGTTTCTGTAATGAAGGAGAAAACTCACCGAGGCAGTTCCATAGGATGGCAAGA
TCCTGGTATCGGTCTGCGATTCCGACTCGTCCAACATCAATACAACCTATTAATTTCCCCTCGTCAAAAA
TAAGGTTATCAAGTGAGAAATCACCATGAGTGACGACTGAATCCGGTGAGAATGGCAAAAGTTTATGCAT
TTCTTTCCAGACTTGTTCAACAGGCCAGCCATTACGCTCGTCATCAAAATCACTCGCATCAACCAAACCG
TTATTCATTCGTGATTGCGCCTGAGCGAGACGAAATACGCGATCGCTGTTAAAAGGACAATTACAAACAG
GAATCGAATGCAACCGGCGCAGGAACACTGCCAGCGCATCAACAATATTTTCACCTGAATCAGGATATTC
TTCTAATACCTGGAATGCTGTTTTCCCGGGGATCGCAGTGGTGAGTAACCATGCATCATCAGGAGTACGG
ATAAAATGCTTGATGGTCGGAAGAGGCATAAATTCCGTCAGCCAGTTTAGTCTGACCATCTCATCTGTAA
CATCATTGGCAACGCTACCTTTGCCATGTTTCAGAAACAACTCTGGCGCATCGGGCTTCCCATACAATCG
ATAGATTGTCGCACCTGATTGCCCGACATTATCGCGAGCCCATTTATACCCATATAAATCAGCATCCATG
TTGGAATTTAATCGCGGCCTAGAGCAAGACGTTTCCCGTTGAATATGGCTCATAACACCCCTTGTATTAC
TGTTTATGTAAGCAGACAGTTTTATTGTTCATGACCAAAATCCCTTAACGTGAGTTTTCGTTCCACTGAG
CGTCAGACCCCGTAGAAAAGATCAAAGGATCTTCTTGAGATCCTTTTTTTCTGCGCGTAATCTGCTGCTT
GCAAACAAAAAAACCACCGCTACCAGCGGTGGTTTGTTTGCCGGATCAAGAGCTACCAACTCTTTTTCCG
AAGGTAACTGGCTTCAGCAGAGCGCAGATACCAAATACTGTCCTTCTAGTGTAGCCGTAGTTAGGCCACC
ACTTCAAGAACTCTGTAGCACCGCCTACATACCTCGCTCTGCTAATCCTGTTACCAGTGGCTGCTGCCAG
TGGCGATAAGTCGTGTCTTACCGGGTTGGACTCAAGACGATAGTTACCGGATAAGGCGCAGCGGTCGGGC
TGAACGGGGGGTTCGTGCACACAGCCCAGCTTGGAGCGAACGACCTACACCGAACTGAGATACCTACAGC
GTGAGCTATGAGAAAGCGCCACGCTTCCCGAAGGGAGAAAGGCGGACAGGTATCCGGTAAGCGGCAGGGT
CGGAACAGGAGAGCGCACGAGGGAGCTTCCAGGGGGAAACGCCTGGTATCTTTATAGTCCTGTCGGGTTT
CGCCACCTCTGACTTGAGCGTCGATTTTTGTGATGCTCGTCAGGGGGGCGGAGCCTATGGAAAAACGCCA
GCAACGCGGCCTTTTTACGGTTCCTGGCCTTTTGCTGGCCTTTTGCTCACATGTTCTTTCCTGCGTTATC
CCCTGATTCTGTGGATAACCGTATTACCGCCTTTGAGTGAGCTGATACCGCTCGCCGCAGCCGAACGACC
GAGCGCAGCGAGTCAGTGAGCGAGGAAGCGGAAGAGCGCCTGATGCGGTATTTTCTCCTTACGCATCTGT
GCGGTATTTCACACCGCAATGGTGCACTCTCAGTACAATCTGCTCTGATGCCGCATAGTTAAGCCAGTAT
ACACTCCGCTATCGCTACGTGACTGGGTCATGGCTGCGCCCCGACACCCGCCAACACCCGCTGACGCGCC
CTGACGGGCTTGTCTGCTCCCGGCATCCGCTTACAGACAAGCTGTGACCGTCTCCGGGAGCTGCATGTGT
CAGAGGTTTTCACCGTCATCACCGAAACGCGCGAGGCAGCTGCGGTAAAGCTCATCAGCGTGGTCGTGAA
GCGATTCACAGATGTCTGCCTGTTCATCCGCGTCCAGCTCGTTGAGTTTCTCCAGAAGCGTTAATGTCTG
GCTTCTGATAAAGCGGGCCATGTTAAGGGCGGTTTTTTCCTGTTTGGTCACTGATGCCTCCGTGTAAGGG
GGATTTCTGTTCATGGGGGTAATGATACCGATGAAACGAGAGAGGATGCTCACGATACGGGTTACTGATG
ATGAACATGCCCGGTTACTGGAACGTTGTGAGGGTAAACAACTGGCGGTATGGATGCGGCGGGACCAGAG
AAAAATCACTCAGGGTCAATGCCAGCGCTTCGTTAATACAGATGTAGGTGTTCCACAGGGTAGCCAGCAG
CATCCTGCGATGCAGATCCGGAACATAATGGTGCAGGGCGCTGACTTCCGCGTTTCCAGACTTTACGAAA
CACGGAAACCGAAGACCATTCATGTTGTTGCTCAGGTCGCAGACGTTTTGCAGCAGCAGTCGCTTCACGT
TCGCTCGCGTATCGGTGATTCATTCTGCTAACCAGTAAGGCAACCCCGCCAGCCTAGCCGGGTCCTCAAC
GACAGGAGCACGATCATGCGCACCCGTGGGGCCGCCATGCCGGCGATAATGGCCTGCTTCTCGCCGAAAC
GTTTGGTGGCGGGACCAGTGACGAAGGCTTGAGCGAGGGCGTGCAAGATTCCGAATACCGCAAGCGACAG
GCCGATCATCGTCGCGCTCCAGCGAAAGCGGTCCTCGCCGAAAATGACCCAGAGCGCTGCCGGCACCTGT
CCTACGAGTTGCATGATAAAGAAGACAGTCATAAGTGCGGCGACGATAGTCATGCCCCGCGCCCACCGGA
AGGAGCTGACTGGGTTGAAGGCTCTCAAGGGCATCGGTCGAGATCCCGGTGCCTAATGAGTGAGCTAACT
TACATTAATTGCGTTGCGCTCACTGCCCGCTTTCCAGTCGGGAAACCTGTCGTGCCAGCTGCATTAATGA
ATCGGCCAACGCGCGGGGAGAGGCGGTTTGCGTATTGGGCGCCAGGGTGGTTTTTCTTTTCACCAGTGAG
ACGGGCAACAGCTGATTGCCCTTCACCGCCTGGCCCTGAGAGAGTTGCAGCAAGCGGTCCACGCTGGTTT
GCCCCAGCAGGCGAAAATCCTGTTTGATGGTGGTTAACGGCGGGATATAACATGAGCTGTCTTCGGTATC
GTCGTATCCCACTACCGAGATATCCGCACCAACGCGCAGCCCGGACTCGGTAATGGCGCGCATTGCGCCC
AGCGCCATCTGATCGTTGGCAACCAGCATCGCAGTGGGAACGATGCCCTCATTCAGCATTTGCATGGTTT
GTTGAAAACCGGACATGGCACTCCAGTCGCCTTCCCGTTCCGCTATCGGCTGAATTTGATTGCGAGTGAG
ATATTTATGCCAGCCAGCCAGACGCAGACGCGCCGAGACAGAACTTAATGGGCCCGCTAACAGCGCGATT
TGCTGGTGACCCAATGCGACCAGATGCTCCACGCCCAGTCGCGTACCGTCTTCATGGGAGAAAATAATAC
TGTTGATGGGTGTCTGGTCAGAGACATCAAGAAATAACGCCGGAACATTAGTGCAGGCAGCTTCCACAGC
AATGGCATCCTGGTCATCCAGCGGATAGTTAATGATCAGCCCACTGACGCGTTGCGCGAGAAGATTGTGC
ACCGCCGCTTTACAGGCTTCGACGCCGCTTCGTTCTACCATCGACACCACCACGCTGGCACCCAGTTGAT
CGGCGCGAGATTTAATCGCCGCGACAATTTGCGACGGCGCGTGCAGGGCCAGACTGGAGGTGGCAACGCC
AATCAGCAACGACTGTTTGCCCGCCAGTTGTTGTGCCACGCGGTTGGGAATGTAATTCAGCTCCGCCATC
GCCGCTTCCACTTTTTCCCGCGTTTTCGCAGAAACGTGGCTGGCCTGGTTCACCACGCGGGAAACGGTCT
GATAAGAGACACCGGCATACTCTGCGACATCGTATAACGTTACTGGTTTCACATTCACCACCCTGAATTG
ACTCTCTTCCGGGCGCTATCATGCCATACCGCGAAAGGTTTTGCGCCATTCGATGGTGTCCGGGATCTCG
ACGCTCTCCCTTATGCGACTCCTGCATTAGGAAGCAGCCCAGTAGTAGGTTGAGGCCGTTGAGCACCGCC
GCCGCAAGGAATGGTGCATGCAAGGAGATGGCGCCCAACAGTCCCCCGGCCACGGGGCCTGCCACCATAC
CCACGCCGAAACAAGCGCTCATGAGCCCGAAGTGGCGAGCCCGATCTTCCCCATCGGTGATGTCGGCGAT
ATAGGCGCCAGCAACCGCACCTGTGGCGCCGGTGATGCCGGCCACGATGCGTCCGGCGTAGAGGATCGAG
ATCTCGATCCCGCGAAATTAATACGACTCACTATAGGGGAATTGTGAGCGGATAACAATTCCCCTCTAGA
AATAATTTTGTTTAACTTTAAGAAGGAGATATACCATGGGCAGCAGCCATCATCATCATCATCACAGCAG
CGGCCTGGTGCCGCGCGGCAGCCATATGGAGGTGGTGGAGGCTGTGACCATTGTAGAG
[240 nt withheld, positions 5160-5399]
CGTGTCATTGCCCACACCCAGATGCGCCTGCTTCCTCTGCGCCAGAAGAAGGCCCACCTGATGGAGATCC
AGGTGAACGGAGGCACTGTGGCCGAGAAGCTGGACTGGGCTAGCATGACTGGTGGACAGCAAATGGGTCG
CGGATCCATGGTGAGCAAGGGCGAGGAGCTGTTCACCGGGGTGGTGCCCATCCTGGTCGAGCTGGACGGC
GACGTAAACGGCCACAAGTTCAGCGTGTCCGGCGAGGGCGAGGGCGATGCCACCTACGGCAAGCTGACCC
TGAAGTTCATCTGCACCACCGGCAAGCTGCCCGTGCCCTGGCCCACCCTCGTGACCACCCTGACCTACGG
CGTGCAGTGCTTCAGCCGCTACCCCGACCACATGAAGCAGCACGACTTCTTCAAGTCCGCCATGCCCGAA
GGCTACGTCCAGGAGCGCACCATCTTCTTCAAGGACGACGGCAACTACAAGACCCGCGCCGAGGTGAAGT
TCGAGGGCGACACCCTGGTGAACCGCATCGAGCTGAAGGGCATCGACTTCAAGGAGGACGGCAACATCCT
GGGGCACAAGCTGGAGTACAACTACAACAGCCACAACGTCTATATCATGGCCGACAAGCAGAAGAACGGC
ATCAAGGTGAACTTCAAGATCCGCCACAACATCGAGGACGGCAGCGTGCAGCTCGCCGACCACTACCAGC
AGAACACCCCCATCGGCGACGGCCCCGTGCTGCTGCCCGACAACCACTACCTGAGCACCCAGTCCAAGCT
GAGCAAAGACCCCAACGAGAAGCGCGATCACATGGTCCTGCTGGAGTTCGTGACCGCCGCCGGGATCACT
CTCGGCATGGACGAGCTGTACAAGTCCGGACTCAGATCTCGAGCTCAAGCTTCGAATTCTGCAGTCGACA
AGCTTTCCGGAGGGAGCGCTTGGAGCCACCCGCAGTTCGAAAAAGGTGGAGGTTCTGGCGGTGGATCGGG
AGGTTCAGCGTGGTCTCACCCCCAATTTGAGAAGTAATAGCTCGAGCACCACCACCACCACCACTGAGAT
CCGGCTGCTAACAAAGCCCGAAAGGAAGCTGAGTTGGCTGCTGCCACCGCTGAGCAATAACTAGCATAAC
CCCTTGGGGCCTCTAAACGGGTCTTGAGGGGTTTTTTGCTGAAAGGAGGAACTATATCCGGAT
